Addgene plasmid #172854: pKanCMV_mRuby3
Purpose: mRuby3 expressed under the CMV promotor
Depositing lab: Haining Zhong. Depositing organization: Oregon Health & Science University. Publication: High-fidelity, efficient, and reversible labeling of endogenous proteins using CRISPR-based designer exon insertion. Zhong H, Ceballos CC, Massengill CI, Muniak MA, Ma L, Qin M, Petrie SK, Mao T. Elife. 2021 Jun 8;10. pii: 64911. doi: 10.7554/eLife.64911. PubMed 34100715.
Backbone
  Vector backbone: pKanCMV
  Total vector size (bp): 4611
  Vector type: Mammalian Expression
Growth in bacteria
  Bacterial resistance: Kanamycin, 50 μg/mL
  Growth temperature: 37°C
  Growth strain: DH5alpha
  Copy number: High Copy
Gene/Insert
  Gene/Insert name: mRuby3
Terms and licenses: Academic/Nonprofit Terms; Industry Terms: Not Available to Industry
How to cite: pKanCMV_mRuby3 was a gift from Haining Zhong (Addgene plasmid # 172854 ; http://n2t.net/addgene:172854 ; RRID:Addgene_172854)
