[The description below was written by a language model from this plasmid's Addgene catalogue record and pLannotate feature annotations shown in this document.]
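Description:
pKanCMV_mRuby3 is a small mammalian expression plasmid (listed at about 4.6 kb; the sequenced record is 4,596 nt) built on the pKanCMV backbone. It is propagated in E. coli as a high-copy plasmid through a ColE1/pUC-type origin of replication and is selected with kanamycin. Resistance comes from the Tn5 aminoglycoside phosphotransferase gene (NeoR/KanR), which sits downstream of both a bacterial bla (AmpR) promoter and an SV40 early promoter and is terminated by an HSV thymidine kinase polyadenylation signal. This dual-promoter arrangement means the same gene gives kanamycin resistance in bacteria and could in principle support G418 selection in mammalian cells. An f1 phage origin is also present, a standard element that permits single-stranded DNA production. Short annotated fragments of a bleomycin-binding protein gene, a bGH poly(A) signal and SV40 large T antigen appear to be backbone remnants rather than functional units.

The payload is a single expression cassette in which the human cytomegalovirus immediate early enhancer and promoter drive the coding sequence of mRuby3, a constitutively fluorescent red protein derived from Entacmaea quadricolor, followed by an SV40 polyadenylation signal. No fusion partner, epitope tag or targeting sequence is annotated, so the protein is expected to be expressed as free, untagged fluorophore. The stated purpose is simply CMV-driven mRuby3 expression. Such a plasmid would typically serve as a red transfection marker or cell fill, though the record does not specify this. The associated publication concerns CRISPR-based labeling of endogenous proteins by designer exon insertion.
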