Features (pLannotate 1.2.2; 13 found; start..end, strand, type, name):
     83..99      +  polyA_signal   bGH poly(A) signal (fragment): bovine growth hormone polyadenylation signal
    190..237     -  polyA_signal   HSV TK poly(A) signal: herpes simplex virus thymidine kinase polyadenylation signal (Cole and Stacy, 1985)
    296..448     -  CDS            ble (fragment): BLE_KLEPN - Experimental evidence at protein level: Swiss-Prot protein existence level 1. Binding protein with a strong affinity to the bleomycin family of antibiotics. Binds to CL990; an antimitotic-antibiotic compound. From Klebsiella pneumoniae.
    469..1263    -  CDS            NeoR/KanR: aminoglycoside phosphotransferase from Tn5; aph(3')-II (or nptII); confers resistance to neomycin, kanamycin, and G418 (Geneticin®)
   1306..1516    -  promoter       SV40 promoter: SV40 early promoter
   1585..1689    -  promoter       AmpR promoter: bla
   1716..2171    +  rep_origin     f1 ori (sequence partly withheld): f1 bacteriophage origin of replication; arrow indicates direction of (+) strand synthesis
   2178..2299    -  polyA_signal   SV40 poly(A) signal: SV40 polyadenylation signal
   2322..2406    -  CDS            large T antigen (fragment): large T antigen from SV40 (simian virus 40)
   2432..3142    -  CDS            mRuby3: mRuby3 is a basic (constitutively fluorescent) red fluorescent protein published in 2016, derived from Entacmaea quadricolor. It has low acid sensitivity.
   3187..3390    -  promoter       CMV promoter: human cytomegalovirus (CMV) immediate early promoter
   3391..3694    -  enhancer       CMV enhancer: human cytomegalovirus immediate early enhancer
   3869..4457    -  rep_origin     ori: high-copy-number ColE1/pMB1/pBR322/pUC origin of replication
>Addgene plasmid #172854 | pKanCMV_mRuby3 | addgene full sequence | sequence record 340997 | Addgene NGS Result
AAAGTATATATGAGTAACCTGAGGCTATGGCAGGGCCTGCCGCCCCGACGTTGGCTGCGAGCCCTGGGCC
TTCACCCGAACTTGGGGGGTGGGGTGGGGAAAAGGAAGAAACGCGGGCGTATTGGCCCCAATGGGGTCTC
GGTGGGGTATCGACAGAGTGCCAGCCCTGGGACCGAACCCCGCGTTTATGAACAAACGACCCAACACCGT
GCGTTTTATTCTGTCTTTTTATTGCCGTCATAGCGCGGGTTCCTTCCGGTATTGTCTCCTTCCGTGTTTC
AGTTAGCCTCCCCCTAGGGTGGGCGAAGAACTCCAGCATGAGATCCCCGCGCTGGAGGATCATCCAGCCG
GCGTCCCGGAAAACGATTCCGAAGCCCAACCTTTCATAGAAGGCGGCGGTGGAATCGAAATCTCGTGATG
GCAGGTTGGGCGTCGCTTGGTCGGTCATTTCGAACCCCAGAGTCCCGCTCAGAAGAACTCGTCAAGAAGG
CGATAGAAGGCGATGCGCTGCGAATCGGGAGCGGCGATACCGTAAAGCACGAGGAAGCGGTCAGCCCATT
CGCCGCCAAGCTCTTCAGCAATATCACGGGTAGCCAACGCTATGTCCTGATAGCGGTCCGCCACACCCAG
CCGGCCACAGTCGATGAATCCAGAAAAGCGGCCATTTTCCACCATGATATTCGGCAAGCAGGCATCGCCA
TGGGTCACGACGAGATCCTCGCCGTCGGGCATGCTCGCCTTGAGCCTGGCGAACAGTTCGGCTGGCGCGA
GCCCCTGATGCTCTTCGTCCAGATCATCCTGATCGACAAGACCGGCTTCCATCCGAGTACGTGCTCGCTC
GATGCGATGTTTCGCTTGGTGGTCGAATGGGCAGGTAGCCGGATCAAGCGTATGCAGCCGCCGCATTGCA
TCAGCCATGATGGATACTTTCTCGGCAGGAGCAAGGTGAGATGACAGGAGATCCTGCCCCGGCACTTCGC
CCAATAGCAGCCAGTCCCTTCCCGCTTCAGTGACAACGTCGAGCACAGCTGCGCAAGGAACGCCCGTCGT
GGCCAGCCACGATAGCCGCGCTGCCTCGTCTTGCAGTTCATTCAGGGCACCGGACAGGTCGGTCTTGACA
AAAAGAACCGGGCGCCCCTGCGCTGACAGCCGGAACACGGCGGCATCAGAGCAGCCGATTGTCTGTTGTG
CCCAGTCATAGCCGAATAGCCTCTCCACCCAAGCGGCCGGAGAACCTGCGTGCAATCCATCTTGTTCAAT
CATGCGAAACGATCCTCATCCTGTCTCTTGATCGATCTTTGCAAAAGCCTAGGCCTCCAAAAAAGCCTCC
TCACTACTTCTGGAATAGCTCAGAGGCCGAGGCGGCCTCGGCCTCTGCATAAATAAAAAAAATTAGTCAG
CCATGGGGCGGAGAATGGGCGGAACTGGGCGGAGTTAGGGGCGGGATGGGCGGAGTTAGGGGCGGGACTA
TGGTTGCTGACTAATTGAGATGCATGCTTTGCATACTTCTGCCTGCTGGGGAGCCTGGGGACTTTCCACA
CCCTAACTGACACACATTCCACAGCTGGTTCTTTCCGCCTCAGGACTCTTCCTTTTTCAATATTATTGAA
GCATTTATCAGGGTTATTGTCTCATGAGCGGATACATATTTGAATGTATTTAGAAAAATAAACAAATAGG
GGTTCCGCGCACATTTCCCCGAAAAGTGCCACCTG
[72 nt withheld, positions 1716-1787]
A
[51 nt withheld, positions 1789-1839]
C
[91 nt withheld, positions 1841-1931]
A
[49 nt withheld, positions 1933-1981]
CCTTTGACGTTGGAGTCCACGTTCTTT
[37 nt withheld, positions 2009-2045]
ACCCTATCTCGGTCTATTCTTTTGATTTATAAGGGATTTTGCCGATTTCGGCCTATTGGTTAAAAAATGA
GCTGATTTAACAAAAATTTAACGCGAATTTTAACAAAATATTAACGCTTACAATTTACGCCTTAAGATAC
ATTGATGAGTTTGGACAAACCACAACTAGAATGCAGTGAAAAAAATGCTTTATTTGTGAAATTTGTGATG
CTATTGCTTTATTTGTAACCATTATAAGCTGCAATAAACAAGTTAACAACAACAATTGCATTCATTTTAT
GTTTCAGGTTCAGGGGGAGGTGTGGGAGGTTTTTTAAAGCAAGTAAAACCTCTACAAATGTGGTATGGCT
GATTATGATCAGTTATCTAGATCCGGTGGATCCCTACTTGTACAGCTCGTCCATGCCACCACCAAGGTTG
CTGTATTTGGCAACTGCCACTTCTCTTTGCACTACGTAGGTTTCATTGTCACTCTCCTCGATCCTTTCCA
GGCGGTGATCAACGGCATGGACACCGGGCATCTTGATGTTCCCGACGGTCTTTTTTGACCTGTAAGTTGT
CACGAAGTTGCAGTGCAGATGGCCACCACCATCAACTTTCAGTGCGATGTCAGTGTATCCTCTCAGACCA
CCATCTGCTGGATACATCATCTCTGTATTAGGCTCCCAACCCTTGGTCTTCTTCTGCATCACGGGACCAT
TGGAGGGAAAGTTTACCCCTCTGACCTTGACGTTGTAGACGAGCTCGCCATCCTCAAGGCTGGTGTCCTG
CGTGACGGTGACGACTCCACCATCTTCGTATCTCGTAACTCTTTCCCAAGTAAAACCCTCAGGAAAGGAC
TGTTTAAAGAAATCAGGGATGTCGGCCGGGTACTTGATAAAGGTACGGCTGCCATACATGAACGACGTGG
CAAGAATGTCAAAGGCAAATGGCAGGGGTCCTCCCTCGATGACTTTGATCCTCATGGTTTGCACTCCCTC
GTACGGTCTGCCTTCTCCTTCACCTGTGCATTTGAATTGGTGGCCGTTGACCGAACCTTCCATGACCACC
TTCATACGCATATTTTCCTTGATCAGCTCTTCGCCCTTAGACACCATGGTGGCGACCGGTAGCGCTAGCG
GATCTGACGGTTCACTAAACCAGCTCTGCTTATATAGACCTCCCACCGTACACGCCTACCGCCCATTTGC
GTCAATGGGGCGGAGTTGTTACGACATTTTGGAAAGTCCCGTTGATTTTGGTGCCAAAACAAACTCCCAT
TGACGTCAATGGGGTGGAGACTTGGAAATCCCCGTGAGTCAAACCGCTATCCACGCCCATTGATGTACTG
CCAAAACCGCATCACCATGGTAATAGCGATGACTAATACGTAGATGTACTGCCAAGTAGGAAAGTCCCAT
AAGGTCATGTACTGGGCATAATGCCAGGCGGGCCATTTACCGTCATTGACGTCAATAGGGGGCGTACTTG
GCATATGATACACTTGATGTACTGCCAAGTGGGCAGTTTACCGTAAATACTCCACCCATTGACGTCAATG
GAAAGTCCCTATTGGCGTTACTATGGGAACATACGTCATTATTGACGTCAATGGGCGGGGGTCGTTGGGC
GGTCAGCCAGGCGGGCCATTTACCGTAAGTTATGTAACGCGGAACTCCATATATGGGCTATGAACTAATG
ACCCCGTAATTGATTACTATTAATAACTAATGCATGGCGGTAATACGGTTATCCACAGAATCAGGGGATA
ACGCAGGAAAGAACATGTGAGCAAAAGGCCAGCAAAAGGCCAGGAACCGTAAAAAGGCCGCGTTGCTGGC
GTTTTTCCATAGGCTCCGCCCCCCTGACGAGCATCACAAAAATCGACGCTCAAGTCAGAGGTGGCGAAAC
CCGACAGGACTATAAAGATACCAGGCGTTTCCCCCTGGAAGCTCCCTCGTGCGCTCTCCTGTTCCGACCC
TGCCGCTTACCGGATACCTGTCCGCCTTTCTCCCTTCGGGAAGCGTGGCGCTTTCTCATAGCTCACGCTG
TAGGTATCTCAGTTCGGTGTAGGTCGTTCGCTCCAAGCTGGGCTGTGTGCACGAACCCCCCGTTCAGCCC
GACCGCTGCGCCTTATCCGGTAACTATCGTCTTGAGTCCAACCCGGTAAGACACGACTTATCGCCACTGG
CAGCAGCCACTGGTAACAGGATTAGCAGAGCGAGGTATGTAGGCGGTGCTACAGAGTTCTTGAAGTGGTG
GCCTAACTACGGCTACACTAGAAGAACAGTATTTGGTATCTGCGCTCTGCTGAAGCCAGTTACCTTCGGA
AAAAGAGTTGGTAGCTCTTGATCCGGCAAACAAACCACCGCTGGTAGCGGTGGTTTTTTTGTTTGCAAGC
AGCAGATTACGCGCAGAAAAAAAGGATCTCAAGAAGATCCTTTGATCTTTTCTACGGGGTCTGACGCTCA
GTGGAACGAAAACTCACGTTAAGGGATTTTGGTCATGAGATTATCAAAAAGGATCTTCACCTAGATCCTT
TTAAATTAAAAATGAAGTTTTAAATCAATCT
